Addgene plasmid #157230: pD649-HAsp-NRG1-COMP5AP-AviTag-9xHis
Purpose: Mammalian expression of cell-surface protein extracellular domain fused to COMP5AP-AviTag-9xHis. Protein is secreted from cells.
Depositing lab: Chris Garcia. Depositing organization: Stanford University. Publication: A Human IgSF Cell-Surface Interactome Reveals a Complex Network of Protein-Protein Interactions. Wojtowicz WM, Vielmetter J, Fernandes RA, Siepe DH, Eastman CL, Chisholm GB, Cox S, Klock H, Anderson PW, Rue SM, Miller JJ, Glaser SM, Bragstad ML, Vance J, Lam AW, Lesley SA, Zinn K, Garcia KC. Cell. 2020 Aug 20;182(4):1027-1043.e17. doi: 10.1016/j.cell.2020.07.025. PubMed 32822567.
Backbone
  Vector backbone: pD649
  Backbone size w/o insert (bp): 7153
  Vector type: Mammalian Expression
Growth in bacteria
  Bacterial resistance: Ampicillin, 100 μg/mL
  Growth temperature: 37°C
  Growth strain: DH5alpha
  Copy number: High Copy
Gene/Insert
  Gene/Insert name: NRG1
  Species: H. sapiens (human)
  Insert size (bp): 669
  Entrez Gene: NRG1 (a.k.a. ARIA, GGF, GGF2, HGL, HRG, HRG1, HRGA, MST131, MSTP131, NDF, NRG1-IT2, SMDF)
  Promoter: CMV/SP6
  Tag / fusion protein: COMP5AP-AviTag-9xHis (C terminal on backbone)
  Cloning method: Restriction Enzyme; 5′ cloning site GCGGCCGC (not destroyed); 3′ cloning site GGCGCGCC (not destroyed)
  Sequencing primers: 5′ ATTTAGGTGACACTATAG; 3′ CGTCGCACTCCATCACGGTG
Resource information
  A portion of this plasmid was derived from a plasmid made by: synthesis by ThermoFisher
Terms and licenses: Academic/Nonprofit Terms; Industry Terms: Not Available to Industry
Depositor comments: Some plasmids in this collection may have an IS4-like element ISVsa5 family transposase upstream of the CMV promoter.
How to cite: pD649-HAsp-NRG1-COMP5AP-AviTag-9xHis was a gift from Chris Garcia (Addgene plasmid # 157230 ; http://n2t.net/addgene:157230 ; RRID:Addgene_157230)
