[The description below was written by a language model from this plasmid's Addgene catalogue record and pLannotate feature annotations shown in this document.]
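Description:
pD649-HAsp-NRG1-COMP5AP-AviTag-9xHis is a mammalian expression plasmid built on the pD649 backbone for producing a secreted, multimerised form of the extracellular region of human neuregulin 1 (NRG1). It is propagated in E. coli as a high-copy plasmid through a ColE1/pUC-type origin and selected with ampicillin via the β-lactamase gene. The annotated sequence also contains an SV40 early/EM7 promoter cassette driving a puromycin N-acetyltransferase gene followed by an SV40 polyadenylation signal, which could permit puromycin selection in mammalian cells, although the catalogue entry does not list this use. Several short annotated fragments (KanR, lacZα, ble, f1 ori) appear to be backbone remnants rather than functional parts. The depositor notes that some plasmids in this collection may carry an IS4-like transposase element upstream of the CMV promoter. No such element is annotated here.

Expression is driven by the CMV enhancer and promoter with a portion of CMV intron A, followed by an SP6 promoter that also serves as a sequencing primer site. The open reading frame begins with a signal peptide; the name indicates an HA signal peptide, while the automated annotation only partially matches this region to an IgH signal sequence. The 669 bp NRG1 fragment sits between retained NotI and AscI sites and is fused at its C terminus to the cartilage oligomeric matrix protein coiled-coil domain (which pentamerises the fusion), human placental alkaline phosphatase, an AviTag for enzymatic biotinylation and a polyhistidine tag, ending at a bGH polyadenylation signal. Pentamerisation raises avidity so that weak interactions can be detected, and alkaline phosphatase provides an enzymatic readout. The construct belongs to a collection used to map binding interactions among human cell-surface proteins.
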