Features (pLannotate 1.2.2; 24 found; start..end, strand, type, name):
     29..125     -  promoter       AmpR promoter (fragment): bla
    155..179     -  CDS            KanR (fragment): aminoglycoside phosphotransferase; aph(3')-Ia; confers resistance to kanamycin
    290..878     +  rep_origin     ori: high-copy-number ColE1/pMB1/pBR322/pUC origin of replication
   1103..1120    +  terminator     rrnB T2 terminator (fragment): transcription terminator T2 from the E. coli rrnB gene
   1145..1164    -  CDS            lacZα (fragment): LacZα fragment of β-galactosidase; lacZ fragment
   1620..1636    +  protein_bind   lac operator: The lac repressor binds to the lac operator to inhibit transcription in E. coli. This inhibition can be relieved by adding lactose or isopropyl-β-D-thiogalactopyranoside (IPTG). lac repressor encoded by lacI
   1879..2182    +  enhancer       CMV enhancer: human cytomegalovirus immediate early enhancer
   2183..2386    +  promoter       CMV promoter: human cytomegalovirus (CMV) immediate early promoter
   2522..2565    +  intron         CMV intron (fragment): modified intron A from human cytomegalovirus
   2617..2635    +  promoter       SP6 promoter: promoter for bacteriophage SP6 RNA polymerase
   2639..2676    +  CDS            IgH signal sequence (fragment): signal sequence from the mouse immunoglobulin heavy chain variable region
   2785..3453    +  CDS            NRG1 (fragment): NRG1_HUMAN - Also known as GGF, HGL, HRGA, NDF, SMDF. Experimental evidence at protein level: Swiss-Prot protein existence level 1. Direct ligand for ERBB3 and ERBB4 tyrosine kinase receptors. Concomitantly recruits ERBB1 and ERBB2 coreceptors, resulting in ligand-stimulated tyrosine phosphorylation and activation of the ERBB receptors. The multiple isoforms perform diverse functions such as inducing growth and differentiation of epithelial, glial, neuronal, and skeletal muscle cells; inducing expression of acetylcholine receptor in synaptic vesicles during the formation of the neuromuscular j
   3550..3729    +  CDS            Comp (fragment): COMP_RAT - Experimental evidence at protein level: Swiss-Prot protein existence level 1. May play a role in the structural integrity of cartilage via its interaction with other extracellular matrix proteins such as the collagens and fibronectin. Can mediate the interaction of chondrocytes with the cartilage extracellular matrix through interaction with cell surface integrin receptors. Could play a role in the pathogenesis of osteoarthritis. Potent suppressor of apoptosis in both primary chondrocytes and transformed cells. Suppresses apoptosis by blocking the activation of caspase-3 and by indu
   3717..5169    +  CDS            SEAP (fragment): secreted alkaline phosphatase from human placenta The natural enzyme has a C-terminal transmembrane sequence that is replaced by a GPI anchor.
   5194..5235    +  CDS            AviTag™ (fragment): peptide tag that allows for enzymatic biotinylation
   5239..5262    +  CDS            8xHis: 8xHis affinity tag
   5408..5519    +  polyA_signal   bGH poly(A) signal: bovine growth hormone polyadenylation signal
   5520..5628    +  rep_origin     f1 ori (fragment): f1 bacteriophage origin of replication; arrow indicates direction of (+) strand synthesis
   5642..5971    +  promoter       SV40 promoter: SV40 enhancer and early promoter
   6019..6066    +  promoter       EM7 promoter: synthetic bacterial promoter&nbsp
   6085..6684    +  CDS            PuroR (fragment): puromycin N-acetyltransferase; pac from Streptomyces; confers resistance to puromycin
   6694..6819    +  CDS            ble (fragment): BLE_KLEPN - Experimental evidence at protein level: Swiss-Prot protein existence level 1. Binding protein with a strong affinity to the bleomycin family of antibiotics. Binds to CL990; an antimitotic-antibiotic compound. From Klebsiella pneumoniae.
   6814..6935    +  polyA_signal   SV40 poly(A) signal: SV40 polyadenylation signal
   6988..26      -  CDS            AmpR (across the origin): β-lactamase; bla; confers resistance to ampicillin, carbenicillin, and related antibiotics
>Addgene plasmid #157230 | pD649-HAsp-NRG1-COMP5AP-AviTag-9xHis | addgene full sequence | sequence record 421009 | Addgene NGS Result
GCGACACGGAAATGTTGAATACTCATATTCTTCCTTTTTCAATATTATTGAAGCATTTATCAGGGTTATT
GTCTCATGAGCGGATACATATTTGAATGTATTTAGAAAAATAAACAAATAGGGGTCAGTGTTACAACCAA
TTAACCAATTCTGAACATTATCGCGAGCCCATTTATACCTGAATATGGCTCATAACACCCCTTGCTCATG
ACCAAAATCCCTTAACGTGAGTTACGCGCGCGTCGTTCCACTGAGCGTCAGACCCCGTAGAAAAGATCAA
AGGATCTTCTTGAGATCCTTTTTTTCTGCGCGTAATCTGCTGCTTGCAAACAAAAAAACCACCGCTACCA
GCGGTGGTTTGTTTGCCGGATCAAGAGCTACCAACTCTTTTTCCGAAGGTAACTGGCTTCAGCAGAGCGC
AGATACCAAATACTGTTCTTCTAGTGTAGCCGTAGTTAGCCCACCACTTCAAGAACTCTGTAGCACCGCC
TACATACCTCGCTCTGCTAATCCTGTTACCAGTGGCTGCTGCCAGTGGCGATAAGTCGTGTCTTACCGGG
TTGGACTCAAGACGATAGTTACCGGATAAGGCGCAGCGGTCGGGCTGAACGGGGGGTTCGTGCACACAGC
CCAGCTTGGAGCGAACGACCTACACCGAACTGAGATACCTACAGCGTGAGCTATGAGAAAGCGCCACGCT
TCCCGAAGGGAGAAAGGCGGACAGGTATCCGGTAAGCGGCAGGGTCGGAACAGGAGAGCGCACGAGGGAG
CTTCCAGGGGGAAACGCCTGGTATCTTTATAGTCCTGTCGGGTTTCGCCACCTCTGACTTGAGCGTCGAT
TTTTGTGATGCTCGTCAGGGGGGCGGAGCCTATGGAAAAACGCCAGCAACGCGGCCTTTTTACGGTTCCT
GGCCTTTTGCTGGCCTTTTGCTCACATGTTCTTTCCTGCGTTATCCCCTGATTCTGTGGATAACCGTATT
ACCGCCTTTGAGTGAGCTGATACCGCTCGCCGCAGCCGAACGACCGAGCGCAGCGAGTCAGTGAGCGAGG
AAGCGGAAGGCGAGAGTAGGGAACTGCCAGGCATCAAACTAAGCAGAAGGCCCCTGACGGATGGCCTTTT
TGCGTTTCTACAAACTCTTTCTGTGTTGTAAAACGACGGCCAGTCTTAAGCTCGGGCCCCCTGGGCGGTT
CTGATAACGAGTAATCGTTAATCCGCAAATAACGTAAAAACCCGCTTCGGCGGGTTTTTTTATGGGGGGA
GTTTAGGGAAAGAGCATTTGTCAGAATATTTAAGGGCGCCTGTCACTTTGCTTGATATATGAGAATTATT
TAACCTTATAAATGAGAAAAAAGCAACGCACTTTAAATAAGATACGTTGCTTTTTCGATTGATGAACACC
TATAATTAAACTATTCATCTATTATTTATGATTTTTTGTATATACAATATTTCTAGTTTGTTAAAGAGAA
TTAAGAAAATAAATCTCGAAAATAATAAAGGGAAAATCAGTTTTTGATATCAAAATTATACATGTCAACG
ATAATACAAAATATAATACAAACTATAAGATGTTATCAGTATTTATTATCATTTAGAATAAATTTTGTGT
CGCCCTTAATTGTGAGCGGATAACAATTACGAGCTTCATGCACAGTGGCGTTGACTCAATATTGGCCATT
AGCCATATTATTCATTGGTTATATAGCATAAATCAATATTGGCTATTGGCCATTGCATACGTTGTATCTA
TATCATAATATGTACATTTATATTGGCTCATGTCCAATATGACCGCCATGTTGGCATTGATTATTGACTA
GTTATTAATAGTAATCAATTACGGGGTCATTAGTTCATAGCCCATATATGGAGTTCCGCGTTACATAACT
TACGGTAAATGGCCCGCCTGGCTGACCGCCCAACGACCCCCGCCCATTGACGTCAATAATGACGTATGTT
CCCATAGTAACGCCAATAGGGACTTTCCATTGACGTCAATGGGTGGAGTATTTACGGTAAACTGCCCACT
TGGCAGTACATCAAGTGTATCATATGCCAAGTACGCCCCCTATTGACGTCAATGACGGTAAATGGCCCGC
CTGGCATTATGCCCAGTACATGACCTTATGGGACTTTCCTACTTGGCAGTACATCTACGTATTAGTCATC
GCTATTACCATGGTGATGCGGTTTTGGCAGTACATCAATGGGCGTGGATAGCGGTTTGACTCACGGGGAT
TTCCAAGTCTCCACCCCATTGACGTCAATGGGAGTTTGTTTTGGCACCAAAATCAACGGGACTTTCCAAA
ATGTCGTAACAACTCCGCCCCATTGACGCAAATGGGCGGTAGGCGTGTACGGTGGGAGGTCTATATAAGC
AGAGCTCGTTTAGTGAACCGTCAGATCGCCTGGAGACGCCATCCACGCTGTTTTGACCTCCATAGAAGAC
ACCGGGACCGATCCAGCCTCCGCGGCCGGGAACGGTGCATTGGAACGCGGATTCCCCGTGCCAAGAGTGA
CGTAAGTACCGCCTATAGAGTCTATAGGCCCACCCCCTTGGCTTCGTTAGAACGCGGCTACAATTAATAC
ATAACCTTATGTATCATACACATACGATTTAGGTGACACTATAGAATAACATCCACTTTGCCTTTCTCTC
CACAGGTGTCCACTCCCAGGTCCAACTGCACCTCGGTTCTATCGAAAACGCGCCTGCTAGCGCCACCATG
AAGACCATCATTGCCCTGAGCTACATCTTCTGCCTGGTGTTCGCTGCGGCCGCCTCTGGAAAGAAACCTG
AATCTGCCGCCGGATCTCAGAGCCCTGCACTGCCTCCTAGACTGAAAGAGATGAAGTCCCAAGAGAGCGC
CGCTGGCTCTAAGCTGGTGCTGAGATGTGAAACCAGCAGCGAGTACAGCAGCCTGCGGTTCAAGTGGTTC
AAGAACGGCAACGAGCTGAACCGGAAGAACAAGCCCCAGAACATCAAGATCCAGAAGAAGCCCGGCAAGA
GCGAGCTGAGAATCAACAAGGCCTCTCTGGCCGACTCCGGCGAGTACATGTGCAAAGTGATCAGCAAGCT
GGGCAACGACAGCGCCAGCGCCAATATCACCATCGTGGAAAGCAACGAGATCATCACCGGCATGCCTGCC
TCTACAGAGGGCGCCTATGTGTCTAGCGAGAGCCCCATCAGAATCAGCGTGTCCACAGAAGGCGCCAACA
CCAGCAGCAGCACAAGCACCTCTACAACAGGCACCAGCCACCTGGTCAAGTGCGCCGAGAAAGAAAAGAC
CTTCTGCGTGAACGGCGGCGAGTGCTTCATGGTCAAGGACCTGAGCAACCCCAGCAGATACCTGTGCAAG
TGCCAGCCTGGCTTTACCGGCGCCAGATGTACCGAGAATGTGCCCATGAAGGTGCAGAATCAAGAGAAGG
CCGAGGAACTGTACCAGAAACGAGGCGCGCCGGAAGATCAAGTTGATCCAAGATTGATTGATGGCAAGGG
CGGATCTCTGGAGGTGCTGTTCCAGGGACCAGGCGGAAGCGGCAATCCCGGCGGCGATCTGGCCCCCCAG
ATGCTGCGCGAGCTGCAGGAGACCAATGCCGCCCTGCAGGACGTGCGCGAGCTGCTGCGCCACCGCGTGA
AGGAGATCACCTTCCTGAAGAACACCGTGATGGAGTGCGACGCCTGCGGTATGCAGCCCTCTAGAGGCTC
CGGCTCCATCATCCCAGTTGAGGAGGAGAACCCGGACTTCTGGAACCGCGAGGCAGCCGAGGCCCTGGGT
GCCGCCAAGAAGCTGCAGCCTGCACAGACAGCCGCCAAGAACCTCATCATCTTCCTGGGCGATGGGATGG
GGGTGTCTACGGTGACAGCTGCCAGGATCCTAAAAGGGCAGAAGAAGGACAAACTGGGGCCTGAGATACC
CCTGGCCATGGACCGCTTCCCATATGTGGCTCTGTCCAAGACATACAATGTAGACAAACATGTGCCAGAC
AGTGGAGCCACAGCCACGGCCTACCTGTGCGGGGTCAAGGGCAACTTCCAGACCATTGGCTTGAGTGCAG
CCGCCCGCTTTAACCAGTGCAACACGACACGCGGCAACGAGGTCATCTCCGTGATGAATCGGGCCAAGAA
AGCAGGGAAGTCAGTGGGAGTGGTAACCACCACACGAGTGCAGCACGCCTCGCCAGCCGGCACCTACGCC
CACACGGTGAACCGCAACTGGTACTCGGACGCCGACGTGCCTGCCTCGGCCCGCCAGGAGGGGTGCCAGG
ACATCGCTACGCAGCTCATCTCCAACATGGACATTGACGTGATCCTAGGTGGAGGCCGAAAGTACATGTT
TCGCATGGGAACCCCAGACCCTGAGTACCCAGATGACTACAGCCAAGGTGGGACCAGGCTGGACGGGAAG
AATCTGGTGCAGGAATGGCTGGCGAAGCGCCAGGGTGCCCGGTATGTGTGGAACCGCACTGAGCTCATGC
AGGCTTCCCTGGACCCGTCTGTGACCCATCTCATGGGTCTCTTTGAGCCTGGAGACATGAAATACGAGAT
CCACCGAGACTCCACACTGGACCCCTCCCTGATGGAGATGACAGAGGCTGCCCTGCGCCTGCTGAGCAGG
AACCCCCGCGGCTTCTTCCTCTTCGTGGAGGGTGGTCGCATCGACCATGGTCATCATGAAAGCAGGGCTT
ACCGGGCACTGACTGAGACGATCATGTTCGACGACGCCATTGAGAGGGCGGGCCAGCTCACCAGCGAGGA
GGACACGCTGAGCCTCGTCACTGCCGACCACTCCCACGTCTTCTCCTTCGGAGGCTACCCCCTGCGAGGG
AGCTCCATCTTCGGGCTGGCCCCTGGCAAGGCCCGGGACAGGAAGGCCTACACGGTCCTCCTATACGGAA
ACGGTCCAGGCTATGTGCTCAAGGACGGCGCCCGGCCGGATGTTACCGAGAGCGAGAGCGGGAGCCCCGA
GTATCGGCAGCAGTCAGCAGTGCCCCTGGACGAAGAGACCCACGCAGGCGAGGACGTGGCGGTGTTCGCG
CGCGGCCCGCAGGCGCACCTGGTTCACGGCGTGCAGGAGCAGACCTTCATAGCGCACGTCATGGCCTTCG
CCGCCTGCCTGGAGCCCTACACCGCCTGCGACCTGGCGCCCCCCGCCGGCACCACCGACGCCGCGCACCC
GGGTGGCGGAGGACTGAACGACATCTTCGAGGCTCAGAAAATCGAATGGCACGAACATCACCATCACCAT
CACCATCACCATTAAGGCCGGCCTGTAGTCACTGGCACAACGCGTTACCCGGTAAGCCAATCGGGTATAC
ACGGTCGTCATACTGCAGACAGGGTTCTTCTACTTTGCAAGATAGTCTTGAGTAGTAAAATAAATAGATA
GAGAAAATCAGCCTCGACTGTGCCTTCTAGTTGCCAGCCATCTGTTGTTTGCCCCTCCCCCGTGCCTTCC
TTGACCCTGGAAGGTGCCACTCCCACTGTCCTTTCCTAATAAAATGAGGAAATTGCATCACAACACTCAA
CCCTATCTCGGTCTATTCTTTTGATTTATAAGGGATTTTGCCGATTTCGGCCTATTGGTTAAAAAATGAG
CTGATTTAACAAAAATTTAACGCGAATTAATTCTGTGGAATGTGTGTCAGTTAGGGTGTGGAAAGTCCCC
AGGCTCCCCAGCAGGCAGAAGTATGCAAAGCATGCATCTCAATTAGTCAGCAACCAGGTGTGGAAAGTCC
CCAGGCTCCCCAGCAGGCAGAAGTATGCAAAGCATGCATCTCAATTAGTCAGCAACCATAGTCCCGCCCC
TAACTCCGCCCATCCCGCCCCTAACTCCGCCCAGTTCCGCCCATTCTCCGCCCCATGGCTGACTAATTTT
TTTTATTTATGCAGAGGCCGAGGCCGCCTCTGCCTCTGAGCTATTCCAGAAGTAGTGAGGAGGCTTTTTT
GGAGGCCTAGGCTTTTGCAAAAAGCTCCCGGGAGCTTGTATATCCATTTTCGGATCTGATCAGCACGTGT
TGACAATTAATCATCGGCATAGTATATCGGCATAGTATAATACGACAAGGTGAGGAACTAAACCATGACC
GAGTACAAGCCCACGGTGCGCCTCGCCACCCGCGACGACGTCCCCAGGGCCGTACGCACCCTCGCCGCCG
CGTTCGCCGACTACCCCGCCACGCGCCACACCGTCGATCCGGACCGCCACATCGAGCGGGTCACCGAGCT
GCAAGAACTCTTCCTCACGCGCGTCGGGCTCGACATCGGCAAGGTGTGGGTCGCGGACGACGGCGCCGCG
GTGGCGGTCTGGACCACGCCGGAGAGCGTCGAAGCGGGGGCGGTGTTCGCCGAGATCGGCCCGCGCATGG
CCGAGTTGAGCGGTTCCCGGCTGGCCGCGCAGCAACAGATGGAAGGCCTCCTGGCGCCGCACCGGCCCAA
GGAGCCCGCGTGGTTCCTGGCCACCGTCGGCGTCTCGCCCGACCACCAGGGCAAGGGTCTGGGCAGCGCC
GTCGTGCTCCCCGGAGTGGAGGCGGCCGAGCGCGCCGGGGTGCCCGCCTTCCTGGAGACATCCGCGCCCC
GCAACCTCCCCTTCTACGAGCGGCTCGGCTTCACCGTCACCGCCGACGTCGAGGTGCCCGAAGGACCGCG
CACCTGGTGCATGACCCGCAAGCCCGGTGCCTGACACGTGCTACGAGATTTCGATTCCACCGCCGCCTTC
TATGAAAGGTTGGGCTTCGGAATCGTTTTCCGGGACGCCGGCTGGATGATCCTCCAGCGCGGGGATCTCA
TGCTGGAGTTCTTCGCCCACCCCAACTTGTTTATTGCAGCTTATAATGGTTACAAATAAAGCAATAGCAT
CACAAATTTCACAAATAAAGCATTTTTTTCACTGCATTCTAGTTGTGGTTTGTCCAAACTCATCAATGTA
TCTTATCATGTCTGTATACCGTCGACCTCTAGCTAGAGCTTGGCGTAATCATGGTCATTACCAATGCTTA
ATCAGTGAGGCACCTATCTCAGCGATCTGTCTATTTCGTTCATCCATAGTTGCCTGACTCCCCGTCGTGT
AGATAACTACGATACGGGAGGGCTTACCATCTGGCCCCAGCGCTGCGATGATACCGCGAGAACCACGCTC
ACCGGCTCCGGATTTATCAGCAATAAACCAGCCAGCCGGAAGGGCCGAGCGCAGAAGTGGTCCTGCAACT
TTATCCGCCTCCATCCAGTCTATTAATTGTTGCCGGGAAGCTAGAGTAAGTAGTTCGCCAGTTAATAGTT
TGCGCAACGTTGTTGCCATCGCTACAGGCATCGTGGTGTCACGCTCGTCGTTTGGTATGGCTTCATTCAG
CTCCGGTTCCCAACGATCAAGGCGAGTTACATGATCCCCCATGTTGTGCAAAAAAGCGGTTAGCTCCTTC
GGTCCTCCGATCGTTGTCAGAAGTAAGTTGGCCGCAGTGTTATCACTCATGGTTATGGCAGCACTGCATA
ATTCTCTTACTGTCATGCCATCCGTAAGATGCTTTTCTGTGACTGGTGAGTACTCAACCAAGTCATTCTG
AGAATAGTGTATGCGGCGACCGAGTTGCTCTTGCCCGGCGTCAATACGGGATAATACCGCGCCACATAGC
AGAACTTTAAAAGTGCTCATCATTGGAAAACGTTCTTCGGGGCGAAAACTCTCAAGGATCTTACCGCTGT
TGAGATCCAGTTCGATGTAACCCACTCGTGCACCCAACTGATCTTCAGCATCTTTTACTTTCACCAGCGT
TTCTGGGTGAGCAAAAACAGGAAGGCAAAATGCCGCAAAAAAGGGAATAAGG
